>Addgene plasmid #198915 | GFP Cav2.2 human HAgHA-plus exon 18a - Short-Cterm - Arginine -in pcDNA3 | addgene full sequence | sequence record 392113 | Addgene NGS Result
GACGGATCGGGAGATCTCCCGATCCCCTATGGTGCACTCTCAGTACAATCTGCTCTGATGCCGCATAGTT
AAGCCAGTATCTGCTCCCTGCTTGTGTGTTGGAGGTCGCTGAGTAGTGCGCGAGCAAAATTTAAGCTACA
ACAAGGCAAGGCTTGACCGACAATTGCATGAAGAATCTGCTTAGGGTTAGGCGTTTTGCGCTGCTTCGCG
ATGTACGGGCCAGATATACGCGTTGACATTGATTATTGACTAGTTATTAATAGTAATCAATTACGGGGTC
ATTAGTTCATAGCCCATATATGGAGTTCCGCGTTACATAACTTACGGTAAATGGCCCGCCTGGCTGACCG
CCCAACGACCCCCGCCCATTGACGTCAATAATGACGTATGTTCCCATAGTAACGCCAATAGGGACTTTCC
ATTGACGTCAATGGGTGGAGTATTTACGGTAAACTGCCCACTTGGCAGTACATCAAGTGTATCATATGCC
AAGTACGCCCCCTATTGACGTCAATGACGGTAAATGGCCCGCCTGGCATTATGCCCAGTACATGACCTTA
TGGGACTTTCCTACTTGGCAGTACATCTACGTATTAGTCATCGCTATTACCATGGTGATGCGGTTTTGGC
AGTACATCAATGGGCGTGGATAGCGGTTTGACTCACGGGGATTTCCAAGTCTCCACCCCATTGACGTCAA
TGGGAGTTTGTTTTGGCACCAAAATCAACGGGACTTTCCAAAATGTCGTAACAACTCCGCCCCATTGACG
CAAATGGGCGGTAGGCGTGTACGGTGGGAGGTCTATATAAGCAGAGCTCTCTGGCTAACTAGAGAACCCA
CTGCTTACTGGCTTATCGAAATTAATACGACTCACTATAGGGAGACCCAAGCTTGGTACCGAGCTCGGAT
CCACTAGTAACGGCCGCCAGTGTGCTGGAATTCCTCGAGGGTACCGAGCTCGGATCTAAAAAATGAGTAA
AGGAGAAGAACTTTTCACTGGAGTTGTCCCAATTCTTGTTGAATTAGATGGTGATGTTAATGGGCACAAA
TTTTCTGTCAGTGGAGAGGGTGAAGGTGATGCAACATACGGAAAACTTACCCTTAAATTTATTTGCACTA
CTGGAAAACTACCTGTTCCATGGCCAACACTTGTCACTACTTTCGGTTATGGTGTTCAATGCTTTGCGAG
ATACCCAGATCATATGAAACAGCATGACTTTTTCAAGAGTGCCATGCCCGAAGGTTATGTACAGGAAAGA
ACTATATTTTTCAAAGATGACGGGAACTACAAGACACGTGCTGAAGTCAAGTTTGAAGGTGATACCCTTG
TTAATAGAATCGAGTTAAAAGGTATTGATTTTAAAGAAGATGGAAACATTCTTGGACACAAATTGGAATA
CAACTATAACTCACACAATGTATACATCATGGCAGACAAACAAAAGAATGGAATCAAAGTTAACTTCAAA
ATTAGACACAACATTGAAGATGGAAGCGTTCAACTAGCAGACCATTATCAACAAAATACTCCAATTGGCG
ATGGCCCTGTCCTTTTACCAGACAACCATTACCTGTCCACACAATCTGCCCTTTCGAAAGATCCCAACGA
AAAGAGAGACCACATGGTCCTTCTTGAGTTTGTAACAGCTGCTGGGATTACACATGGCATGGATGAACTA
TACAAAATGGTCCGCTTCGGGGACGAGCTGGGCGGCCGCTATGGGGGCCCCGGCGGCGGAGAGCGGGCCC
GGGGCGGCGGGGCCGGCGGGGCGGGGGGCCCGGGTCCCGGGGGGCTGCAGCCCGGCCAGCGGGTCCTCTA
CAAGCAATCGATCGCGCAGCGCGCGCGGACCATGGCGCTGTACAACCCCATCCCGGTCAAGCAGAACTGC
TTCACCGTCAACCGCTCGCTCTTCGTCTTCAGCGAGGACAACGTCGTCCGCAAATACGCGAAGCGCATCA
CCGAGTGGCCTCCATTCGAGTATATGATCCTGGCCACCATCATCGCCAACTGCATCGTGCTGGCCCTGGA
GCAGCACCTCCCTGATGGGGACAAAACGCCCATGTCCGAGCGGCTGGACGACACGGAGCCCTATTTCATC
GGGATCTTTTGCTTCGAGGCAGGGATCAAAATCATCGCTCTGGGCTTTGTCTTCCACAAGGGCTCTTACC
TGCGGAACGGCTGGAACGTCATGGACTTCGTGGTCGTCCTCACAGGGATCCTTGCCACGGCTGGAACTGA
CTTCGACCTGCGAACACTGAGGGCTGTGCGTGTGCTGAGGCCCCTGAAGCTGGTGTCTGGGATTCCAAGT
TTGCAGGTGGTGCTCAAGTCCATCATGAAGGCCATGGTTCCACTCCTGCAGATTGGGCTGCTTCTCTTCT
TTGCCATCCTCATGTTTGCCATCATTGGCCTGGAGTTCTACATGGGCAAGTTCCACAAGGCCTGTTTCCC
CAACAGCACAGATGCGGAGCCCGTGGGTGACTTCCCCTGTGGCAAGGAGGCCCCAGCCCGGCTGTGCGAG
GGCGACACTGAGTGCCGGGAGTACTGGCCAGGACCCAACTTTGGCATCACCAACTTTGACAATATCCTGT
TTGCCATCTTGACGGTGTTCCAGTGCATCACCATGGAGGGCTGGACTGACATCCTCTATAATACAAACGA
TGCGGCCGGCAACACCTGGAACTGGCTCTACTTCATCCCTCTCATCATCATCGGCTCCTTCTTCATGCTC
AACCTGGTGCTGGGCGTGCTCTCGGGGGAGTTTGCCAAGGAGCGAGAGAGGGTGGAGAACCGCCGCGCCT
TCCTGAAGCTGCGCCGGCAGCAGCAGATCGAGCGAGAGCTCAACGGGTACCTGGAGTGGATCTTCAAGGC
GGAGGAAGTCATGCTGGCCGAGGAGGACAGGAATGCAGAGGAGAAGTCCCCTTTGGACGCAGTGCTGAAG
AGAGCGGCCACCAAGAAGAGCAGAAATGACCTGATCCACGCAGAGGAGGGAGAGGACCGGTTTGCAGATC
TCTGTGCTGTTGGATCCCCCTTCGCCCGCGCCAGCCTCAAGAGCGGGAAGACAGAGAGCTCGTCATACTT
CCGGAGGAAGGAGAAGATGTTCCGGTTTTTTATCCGGCGCATGGTGAAGGCTCAGAGCTTCTACTGGGTG
GTGCTGTGCGTGGTGGCCCTGAACACACTGTGTGTGGCCATGGTGCATTACAACCAGCCGCGGCGGCTTA
CCACGACCCTGTATTTTGCAGAGTTTGTTTTCTTGGGTCTCTTCCTCACAGAGATGTCCCTGAAGATGTA
TGGCCTGGGGCCCAGAAGCTACTTCCGGTCCTCCTTCAACTGCTTCGACTTTGGGGTCATCGTGGGGAGC
GTCTTTGAAGTGGTCTGGGCGGCCTACCCCTACGACGTCCCCGACTACGCCGGCTACCCGTACGACGTCC
CGGACTACGCCGGCGTCGACATCAAGCCGGGAAGCTCCTTTGGGATCAGTGTGCTGCGGGCCCTCCGCCT
GCTGAGGATCTTCAAAGTCACGAAGTACTGGAGCTCCCTGCGGAACCTGGTGGTGTCCCTGCTGAACTCC
ATGAAGTCCATCATCAGCCTGCTCTTCTTGCTCTTCCTGTTCATTGTGGTCTTCGCCCTGCTGGGGATGC
AGCTGTTTGGGGGACAGTTCAACTTCCAGGATGAGACTCCCACAACCAACTTCGACACCTTCCCTGCCGC
CATCCTCACTGTCTTCCAGATCCTGACGGGAGAGGACTGGAATGCAGTGATGTATCACGGGATCGAATCG
CAAGGCGGCGTCAGCAAAGGCATGTTCTCGTCCTTTTACTTCATTGTCCTGACACTGTTCGGAAACTACA
CTCTGCTGAATGTCTTTCTGGCCATCGCTGTGGACAACCTGGCCAACGCCCAAGAGCTGACCAAGGATGA
AGAGGAGATGGAAGAAGCAGCCAATCAGAAGCTTGCTCTGCAAAAGGCCAAAGAAGTGGCTGAAGTCAGC
CCCATGTCTGCCGCGAACATCTCCATCGCCGCTTTTGTAAAGCAAGCTCGAGGTACTGTATCTCGCAGCT
CATCTGTCTCCAGCGTGAACTCACCGCAGCAGAACTCGGCCAAGGCGCGCTCGGTGTGGGAGCAGCGGGC
CAGCCAGCTACGGCTGCAGAACCTGCGGGCCAGCTGCGAGGCGCTGTACAGCGAGATGGACCCCGAGGAG
CGGCTGCGCTTCGCCACTACGCGCCACCTGCGGCCCGACATGAAGACGCACCTGGACCGGCCGCTGGTGG
TGGAGCTGGGCCGCGACGGCGCGCGGGGGCCCGTGGGAGGCAAAGCCCGACCTGAGGCTGCGGAGGCCCC
CGAGGGCGTCGACCCTCCGCGCAGGCACCACCGGCACCGCGACAAGGACAAGACCCCCGCGGCGGGGGAC
CAGGACCGAGCAGAGGCCCCGAAGGCGGAGAGCGGGGAGCCCGGTGCCCGGGAGGAGCGGCCGCGGCCGC
ACCGCAGCCACAGCAAGGAGGCCGCGGGGCCCCCGGAGGCGCGGAGCGAGCGCGGCCGAGGCCCAGGCCC
CGAGGGCGGCCGGCGGCACCACCGGCGCGGCTCCCCGGAGGAGGCGGCCGAGCGGGAGCCCCGACGCCAC
CGCGCGCACCGGCACCAGGATCCGAGCAAGGAGTGCGCCGGCGCCAAGGGCGAGCGGCGCGCGCGGCACC
GCGGCGGCCCCCGAGCGGGGCCCCGGGAGGCGGAGAGCGGGGAGGAGCCGGCGCGGCGGCACCGGGCCCG
GCACAAGGCGCAGCCTGCTCACGAGGCTGTGGAGAAGGAGACCACGGAGAAGGAGGCCACGGAGAAGGAG
GCTGAGATAGTGGAAGCCGACAAGGAAAAGGAGCTCCGGAACCACCAGCCCCGGGAGCCACACTGTGACC
TGGAGACCAGTGGGACTGTGACTGTGGGTCCCATGCACACACTGCCCAGCACCTGTCTCCAGAAGGTGGA
GGAACAGCCAGAGGATGCAGACAATCAGCGGAACGTCACTCGCATGGGCAGTCAGCCCCCAGACCCGAAC
ACTATTGTACATATCCCAGTGATGCTGACGGGCCCTCTTGGGGAAGCCACGGTCGTTCCCAGTGGTAACG
TGGACCTGGAAAGCCAAGCAGAGGGGAAGAAGGAGGTGGAAGCGGATGACGTGATGAGGAGCGGCCCCCG
GCCTATCGTCCCATACAGCTCCATGTTCTGTTTAAGCCCCACCAACCTGCTCCGCCGCTTCTGCCACTAC
ATCGTGACCATGAGGTACTTCGAGGTGGTCATTCTCGTGGTCATCGCCTTGAGCAGCATCGCCCTGGCTG
CTGAGGACCCAGTGCGCACAGACTCGCCCAGGAACAACGCTCTGAAATACCTGGATTACATTTTCACTGG
TGTCTTTACCTTTGAGATGGTGATAAAGATGATCGACTTGGGACTGCTGCTTCACCCTGGAGCCTATTTC
CGGGACTTGTGGAACATTCTGGACTTCATTGTGGTCAGCGGCGCCCTGGTGGCGTTTGCTTTCTCAGGAT
CCAAAGGGAAAGACATCAATACCATCAAGTCTCTGAGAGTCCTTCGTGTCCTGCGGCCCCTCAAGACCAT
CAAACGGCTGCCCAAGCTCAAGGCTGTGTTTGATTGTGTGGTGAACTCCCTGAAGAATGTCCTCAACATC
TTGATTGTCTACATGCTCTTCATGTTCATATTTGCCGTCATTGCGGTGCAGCTCTTCAAAGGGAAGTTTT
TCTACTGCACAGATGAATCCAAGGAGCTGGAGAGGGACTGCAGGGGTCAGTATTTGGATTATGAGAAGGA
GGAAGTGGAAGCTCAGCCCAGGCAGTGGAAGAAATACGACTTTCACTACGACAATGTGCTCTGGGCTCTG
CTGACGCTGTTCACAGTGTCCACGGGAGAAGGCTGGCCCATGGTGCTGAAACACTCCGTGGATGCCACCT
ATGAGGAGCAGGGTCCAAGCCCTGGGTACCGCATGGAGCTGTCCATCTTCTACGTGGTCTACTTTGTGGT
CTTTCCCTTCTTCTTCGTCAACATCTTTGTGGCTTTGATCATCATCACCTTCCAGGAGCAGGGGGACAAG
GTGATGTCTGAATGCAGCCTGGAGAAGAACGAGAGGGCTTGCATTGACTTCGCCATCAGCGCCAAACCCC
TGACACGGTACATGCCCCAAAACCGGCAGTCGTTCCAGTATAAGACGTGGACATTTGTGGTCTCCCCGCC
CTTTGAATACTTCATCATGGCCATGATAGCCCTCAACACTGTGGTGCTGATGATGAAGTTCTACGATGCA
CCCTATGAGTACGAGCTGATGCTGAAATGCCTGAACATCGTGTTCACATCCATGTTCTCCATGGAATGCG
TGCTGAAGATCATCGCCTTTGGGGTGCTGAACTATTTCAGAGATGCCTGGAATGTCTTTGACTTTGTCAC
TGTGTTGGGAAGTATTACTGATATTTTAGTAACAGAGATTGCGGAAACGAACAATTTCATCAACCTCAGC
TTCCTCCGCCTCTTTCGAGCTGCGCGGCTGATCAAGCTGCTCCGCCAGGGCTACACCATCCGCATCCTGC
TGTGGACCTTTGTCCAGTCCTTCAAGGCCCTGCCCTACGTGTGTCTGCTCATTGCCATGCTGTTCTTCAT
CTACGCCATCATCGGCATGCAGGTGTTTGGGAATATTGCCCTGGATGATGACACCAGCATCAACCGCCAC
AACAACTTCCGGACGTTTTTGCAAGCCCTGATGCTGCTGTTCAGGAGCGCCACGGGGGAGGCCTGGCACG
AGATCATGCTGTCCTGCCTGAGCAACCAGGCCTGTGATGAGCAGGCCAATGCCACCGAGTGTGGAAGTGA
TTTTGCCTACTTCTACTTCGTCTCCTTCATCTTCCTGTGCTCCTTTCTGATGTTGAACCTCTTTGTGGCT
GTGATCATGGACAATTTTGAGTACCTCACGCGGGACTCTTCCATCCTAGGTCCTCACCACTTGGATGAGT
TCATCCGGGTCTGGGCTGAATACGACCCGGCTGCGTGTGGGCGCATCAGTTACAATGACATGTTTGAGAT
GCTGAAACACATGTCCCCGCCTCTGGGGCTGGGGAAGAAATGCCCTGCTCGAGTTGCTTACAAGCGCCTG
GTTCGCATGAACATGCCCATCTCCAACGAGGACATGACTGTTCACTTCACGTCCACGCTGATGGCCCTCA
TCCGGACGGCACTGGAGATCAAGCTGGCCCCAGCTGGGACAAAGCAGCATCAGTGTGACGCGGAGTTGAG
GAAGGAGATTTCCGTTGTGTGGGCCAATCTGCCCCAGAAGACTTTGGACTTGCTGGTACCACCCCATAAG
CCTGATGAGATGACAGTGGGGAAGGTTTATGCAGCTCTGATGATATTCGACTTCTACAAGCAGAACAAAA
CCACCAGAGACCAGATGCAGCAGGCTCCTGGAGGCCTCTCCCAGATGGGTCCTGTGTCCCTGTTCCACCC
TCTGAAGGCCACCCTGGAGCAGACACAGCCGGCTGTGCTCCGAGGAGCCCGGGTTTTCCTTCGACAGAAG
AGTTCCACCTCCCTCAGCAATGGCGGGGCCATACAAAACCAAGAGAGTGGCATCAAAGAGTCTGTCTCCT
GGGGCACTCAAAGGACCCAGGATGCACCCCATGAGGCCAGGCCACCCCTGGAGCGTGGCCACTCCACAGA
GATCCCTGTGGGGCGGTCAGGAGCACTGGCTGTGGACGTTCAGATGCAGAGCATAACCCGGAGGGGCCCT
GATGGGGAGCCCCAGCCTGGGCTGGAGAGCCAGGGTCGAGCGGCCTCCATGCCCCGCCTTGCGGCCGAGA
CTCAGCCCGTCACAGATGCCAGCCCCATGAAGCGCTCCATCTCCACGCTGGCCCAGCGGCCCCGTGGGAC
TCATCTTTGCAGCACCACCCCGGACCGCCCACCCCCTAGCCAGGCGTCGTCGCACCACCACCACCACCGC
TGCCACCGCCGCAGGGACAGGAAGCAGAGGTCCCTGGAGAAGGGGCCCAGCCTGTCTGCCGATATGGATG
GCGCACCAAGCAGTGCTGTGGGGCCGGGGCTGCCCCCGGGAGAGGGGCCTACAGGCTGCCGGCGGGAACG
AGAGCGCCGGCAGGAGCGGGGCCGGTCCCAGGAGCGGAGGCAGCCCTCATCCTCCTCCTCGGAGAAGCAG
CGCTTCTACTCCTGCGACCGCTTTGGGGGCCGTGAGCCCCCGAAGCCCAAGCCCTCCCTCAGCAGCCACC
CAACGTCGCCAACAGCTGGCCAGGAGCCGGGACCCCACCCACAGGCCGGCTCAGCCGTGGGCTTTCCGAA
CACAACGCCCTGCTGCAGAGAGACCCCCTCAGCCAGCCCCTGGCCCCTGGCTCTCGAATTGGCTCTGACC
CTTACCTGGGGCAGCGTCTGGACAGTGAGGCCTCTGTCCACGCCCTGCCTGAGGACACGCTCACTTTCGA
GGAGGCTGTGGCCACCAACTCGGGCCGCTCCTCCAGGACTTCCTACGTGTCCTCCCTGACCTCCCAGTCT
CACCCTCTCCGCCGCGTGCCCAACGGTTACCACTGCACCCTGGGACTCAGCTCGGGTGGCCGAGCACGGC
ACAGCTACCACCACCCTGACCAAGACCACTGGTGCTAGTCTAGAGGGCCCTATTCTATAGTGTCACCTAA
ATGCTAGAGCTCGCTGATCAGCCTCGACTGTGCCTTCTAGTTGCCAGCCATCTGTTGTTTGCCCCTCCCC
CGTGCCTTCCTTGACCCTGGAAGGTGCCACTCCCACTGTCCTTTCCTAATAAAATGAGGAAATTGCATCG
CATTGTCTGAGTAGGTGTCATTCTATTCTGGGGGGTGGGGTGGGGCAGGACAGCAAGGGGGAGGATTGGG
AAGACAATAGCAGGCATGCTGGGGATGCGGTGGGCTCTATGGCTTCTGAGGCGGAAAGAACCAGCTGGGG
CTCTAGGGGGTATCCCC
[124 nt withheld, positions 8978-9101]
C
[91 nt withheld, positions 9103-9193]
A
[49 nt withheld, positions 9195-9243]
CCTTTGACGTTGGAGTCCACGTTCTTT
[37 nt withheld, positions 9271-9307]
ACCCTATCTCGGTCTATTCTTTTGATTTATAAGGGATTTTGCCGATTTCGGCCTATTGGTTAAAAAATGA
GCTGATTTAACAAAAATTTAACGCGAATTAATTCTGTGGAATGTGTGTCAGTTAGGGTGTGGAAAGTCCC
CAGGCTCCCCAGCAGGCAGAAGTATGCAAAGCATGCATCTCAATTAGTCAGCAACCAGGTGTGGAAAGTC
CCCAGGCTCCCCAGCAGGCAGAAGTATGCAAAGCATGCATCTCAATTAGTCAGCAACCATAGTCCCGCCC
CTAACTCCGCCCATCCCGCCCCTAACTCCGCCCAGTTCCGCCCATTCTCCGCCCCATGGCTGACTAATTT
TTTTTATTTATGCAGAGGCCGAGGCCGCCTCTGCCTCTGAGCTATTCCAGAAGTAGTGAGGAGGCTTTTT
TGGAGGCCTAGGCTTTTGCAAAAAGCTCCCGGGAGCTTGTATATCCATTTTCGGATCTGATCAAGAGACA
GGATGAGGATCGTTTCGCATGATTGAACAAGATGGATTGCACGCAGGTTCTCCGGCCGCTTGGGTGGAGA
GGCTATTCGGCTATGACTGGGCACAACAGACAATCGGCTGCTCTGATGCCGCCGTGTTCCGGCTGTCAGC
GCAGGGGCGCCCGGTTCTTTTTGTCAAGACCGACCTGTCCGGTGCCCTGAATGAACTGCAGGACGAGGCA
GCGCGGCTATCGTGGCTGGCCACGACGGGCGTTCCTTGCGCAGCTGTGCTCGACGTTGTCACTGAAGCGG
GAAGGGACTGGCTGCTATTGGGCGAAGTGCCGGGGCAGGATCTCCTGTCATCTCACCTTGCTCCTGCCGA
GAAAGTATCCATCATGGCTGATGCAATGCGGCGGCTGCATACGCTTGATCCGGCTACCTGCCCATTCGAC
CACCAAGCGAAACATCGCATCGAGCGAGCACGTACTCGGATGGAAGCCGGTCTTGTCGATCAGGATGATC
TGGACGAAGAGCATCAGGGGCTCGCGCCAGCCGAACTGTTCGCCAGGCTCAAGGCGCGCATGCCCGACGG
CGAGGATCTCGTCGTGACCCATGGCGATGCCTGCTTGCCGAATATCATGGTGGAAAATGGCCGCTTTTCT
GGATTCATCGACTGTGGCCGGCTGGGTGTGGCGGACCGCTATCAGGACATAGCGTTGGCTACCCGTGATA
TTGCTGAAGAGCTTGGCGGCGAATGGGCTGACCGCTTCCTCGTGCTTTACGGTATCGCCGCTCCCGATTC
GCAGCGCATCGCCTTCTATCGCCTTCTTGACGAGTTCTTCTGAGCGGGACTCTGGGGTTCGAAATGACCG
ACCAAGCGACGCCCAACCTGCCATCACGAGATTTCGATTCCACCGCCGCCTTCTATGAAAGGTTGGGCTT
CGGAATCGTTTTCCGGGACGCCGGCTGGATGATCCTCCAGCGCGGGGATCTCATGCTGGAGTTCTTCGCC
CACCCCAACTTGTTTATTGCAGCTTATAATGGTTACAAATAAAGCAATAGCATCACAAATTTCACAAATA
AAGCATTTTTTTCACTGCATTCTAGTTGTGGTTTGTCCAAACTCATCAATGTATCTTATCATGTCTGTAT
ACCGTCGACCTCTAGCTAGAGCTTGGCGTAATCATGGTCATAGCTGTTTCCTGTGTGAAATTGTTATCCG
CTCACAATTCCACACAACATACGAGCCGGAAGCATAAAGTGTAAAGCCTGGGGTGCCTAATGAGTGAGCT
AACTCACATTAATTGCGTTGCGCTCACTGCCCGCTTTCCAGTCGGGAAACCTGTCGTGCCAGCTGCATTA
ATGAATCGGCCAACGCGCGGGGAGAGGCGGTTTGCGTATTGGGCGCTCTTCCGCTTCCTCGCTCACTGAC
TCGCTGCGCTCGGTCGTTCGGCTGCGGCGAGCGGTATCAGCTCACTCAAAGGCGGTAATACGGTTATCCA
CAGAATCAGGGGATAACGCAGGAAAGAACATGTGAGCAAAAGGCCAGCAAAAGGCCAGGAACCGTAAAAA
GGCCGCGTTGCTGGCGTTTTTCCATAGGCTCCGCCCCCCTGACGAGCATCACAAAAATCGACGCTCAAGT
CAGAGGTGGCGAAACCCGACAGGACTATAAAGATACCAGGCGTTTCCCCCTGGAAGCTCCCTCGTGCGCT
CTCCTGTTCCGACCCTGCCGCTTACCGGATACCTGTCCGCCTTTCTCCCTTCGGGAAGCGTGGCGCTTTC
TCATAGCTCACGCTGTAGGTATCTCAGTTCGGTGTAGGTCGTTCGCTCCAAGCTGGGCTGTGTGCACGAA
CCCCCCGTTCAGCCCGACCGCTGCGCCTTATCCGGTAACTATCGTCTTGAGTCCAACCCGGTAAGACACG
ACTTATCGCCACTGGCAGCAGCCACTGGTAACAGGATTAGCAGAGCGAGGTATGTAGGCGGTGCTACAGA
GTTCTTGAAGTGGTGGCCTAACTACGGCTACACTAGAAGAACAGTATTTGGTATCTGCGCTCTGCTGAAG
CCAGTTACCTTCGGAAAAAGAGTTGGTAGCTCTTGATCCGGCAAACAAACCACCGCTGGTAGCGGTGGTT
TTTTTGTTTGCAAGCAGCAGATTACGCGCAGAAAAAAAGGATCTCAAGAAGATCCTTTGATCTTTTCTAC
GGGGTCTGACGCTCAGTGGAACGAAAACTCACGTTAAGGGATTTTGGTCATGAGATTATCAAAAAGGATC
TTCACCTAGATCCTTTTAAATTAAAAATGAAGTTTTAAATCAATCTAAAGTATATATGAGTAAACTTGGT
CTGACAGTTACCAATGCTTAATCAGTGAGGCACCTATCTCAGCGATCTGTCTATTTCGTTCATCCATAGT
TGCCTGACTCCCCGTCGTGTAGATAACTACGATACGGGAGGGCTTACCATCTGGCCCCAGTGCTGCAATG
ATACCGCGAGACCCACGCTCACCGGCTCCAGATTTATCAGCAATAAACCAGCCAGCCGGAAGGGCCGAGC
GCAGAAGTGGTCCTGCAACTTTATCCGCCTCCATCCAGTCTATTAATTGTTGCCGGGAAGCTAGAGTAAG
TAGTTCGCCAGTTAATAGTTTGCGCAACGTTGTTGCCATTGCTACAGGCATCGTGGTGTCACGCTCGTCG
TTTGGTATGGCTTCATTCAGCTCCGGTTCCCAACGATCAAGGCGAGTTACATGATCCCCCATGTTGTGCA
AAAAAGCGGTTAGCTCCTTCGGTCCTCCGATCGTTGTCAGAAGTAAGTTGGCCGCAGTGTTATCACTCAT
GGTTATGGCAGCACTGCATAATTCTCTTACTGTCATGCCATCCGTAAGATGCTTTTCTGTGACTGGTGAG
TACTCAACCAAGTCATTCTGAGAATAGTGTATGCGGCGACCGAGTTGCTCTTGCCCGGCGTCAATACGGG
ATAATACCGCGCCACATAGCAGAACTTTAAAAGTGCTCATCATTGGAAAACGTTCTTCGGGGCGAAAACT
CTCAAGGATCTTACCGCTGTTGAGATCCAGTTCGATGTAACCCACTCGTGCACCCAACTGATCTTCAGCA
TCTTTTACTTTCACCAGCGTTTCTGGGTGAGCAAAAACAGGAAGGCAAAATGCCGCAAAAAAGGGAATAA
GGGCGACACGGAAATGTTGAATACTCATACTCTTCCTTTTTCAATATTATTGAAGCATTTATCAGGGTTA
TTGTCTCATGAGCGGATACATATTTGAATGTATTTAGAAAAATAAACAAATAGGGGTTCCGCGCACATTT
CCCCGAAAAGTGCCACCTGACGTC
Features (pLannotate 1.2.2; 22 found; start..end, strand, type, name):
     28..80      -  misc_feature   bom (fragment): basis of mobility region from pBR322
    235..614     +  enhancer       CMV enhancer: human cytomegalovirus immediate early enhancer
    615..818     +  promoter       CMV promoter: human cytomegalovirus (CMV) immediate early promoter
    814..847     +  LTR            5' LTR (truncated) (fragment): truncated 5' long terminal repeat (LTR) from HIV-1
    863..881     +  promoter       T7 promoter: promoter for bacteriophage T7 RNA polymerase
    973..1686    +  CDS            GFPmut3: GFPmut3 is a basic (constitutively fluorescent) green fluorescent protein published in 1996, derived from Aequorea victoria. It is reported to be a very rapidly-maturing weak dimer.
   1687..8328    +  CDS            CACNA1B (fragment): CAC1B_HUMAN - Also known as CACH5, CACNL1A5. Experimental evidence at protein level: Swiss-Prot protein existence level 1. Voltage-sensitive calcium channels (VSCC) mediate the entry of calcium ions into excitable cells and are also involved in a variety of calcium-dependent processes, including muscle contraction, hormone or neurotransmitter release, gene expression, cell motility, cell division and cell death. The isoform alpha-1B gives rise to N-type calcium currents. N-type calcium channels belong to the 'high-voltage activated' (HVA) group and are specifically blocked by omega-conotoxin-
   8664..8682    -  promoter       SP6 promoter: promoter for bacteriophage SP6 RNA polymerase
   8708..8932    +  polyA_signal   bGH poly(A) signal: bovine growth hormone polyadenylation signal
   8936..8957    +  promoter       SV40 promoter (fragment): SV40 enhancer and early promoter
   8978..9406    +  rep_origin     f1 ori (sequence partly withheld): f1 bacteriophage origin of replication; arrow indicates direction of (+) strand synthesis
   9420..9749    +  promoter       SV40 promoter: SV40 enhancer and early promoter
   9816..10607   +  CDS            neo: KKA2_KLEPN - Also known as kan, nptII. Experimental evidence at protein level: Swiss-Prot protein existence level 1. Resistance to kanamycin, neomycin, paromomycin, ribostamycin, butirosin and gentamicin B. From Klebsiella pneumoniae.
  10631..10789   +  CDS            ble (fragment): BLE_KLEPN - Experimental evidence at protein level: Swiss-Prot protein existence level 1. Binding protein with a strong affinity to the bleomycin family of antibiotics. Binds to CL990; an antimitotic-antibiotic compound. From Klebsiella pneumoniae.
  10784..10905   +  polyA_signal   SV40 poly(A) signal: SV40 polyadenylation signal
  10976..10998   -  protein_bind   lac operator (fragment): The lac repressor binds to the lac operator to inhibit transcription in E. coli. This inhibition can be relieved by adding lactose or isopropyl-β-D-thiogalactopyranoside (IPTG). lac repressor encoded by lacI
  11002..11032   -  promoter       lac promoter: promoter for the E. coli lac operon
  11047..11068   -  protein_bind   CAP binding site: CAP binding activates transcription in the presence of cAMP. E. coli catabolite activator protein
  11081..11173   -  CDS            lacI (fragment): lac repressor; lacI; The lac repressor binds to the lac operator to inhibit transcription in E. coli. This inhibition can be relieved by adding lactose or isopropyl-β-D-thiogalactopyranoside (IPTG).
  11356..11944   -  rep_origin     ori: high-copy-number ColE1/pMB1/pBR322/pUC origin of replication
  12115..12975   -  CDS            AmpR: β-lactamase; bla; confers resistance to ampicillin, carbenicillin, and related antibiotics
  12976..13080   -  promoter       AmpR promoter: bla
