[The description below was written by a language model from this plasmid's Addgene catalogue record and pLannotate feature annotations shown in this document.]
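Description:
GFP Cav2.2 human HAgHA-plus exon 18a - Short-Cterm - Arginine -in pcDNA3 is a mammalian expression plasmid of about 13.1 kb, built on a pcDNA3 backbone whose multiple cloning site carries additional restriction sites. It is maintained in E. coli through a high-copy ColE1/pUC-type origin and an ampicillin resistance gene (β-lactamase). An f1 origin is also present. For selection in mammalian cells the backbone carries a neomycin phosphotransferase cassette driven by the SV40 early promoter and ended by an SV40 polyadenylation signal. Short annotated fragments such as bom, lac promoter/operator, lacI, ble and an HIV-1 LTR match appear to be backbone remnants or incidental hits rather than functional parts.

The payload, cloned between EcoRI and XbaI, is a roughly 7.8 kb open reading frame encoding the human N-type voltage-gated calcium channel pore-forming subunit CaV2.2 (CACNA1B, alpha1B). It is expressed from the CMV immediate-early enhancer/promoter and terminated by the bovine growth hormone polyadenylation signal. T7 and SP6 promoters flank the insert. A GFP (annotated as GFPmut3) is fused in frame to the channel's N-terminus, and a double HA epitope (HAgHA) sits in an extracellular loop of Domain II. An exofacial tag of this kind lets channels at the cell surface be detected separately from the total GFP-labelled pool. This version includes alternatively spliced exon 18a, carries the short form of the alternatively spliced C-terminus, and encodes arginine at the SNP rs2278973 position. Part of the construct derives from an earlier human CaV2.2 plasmid. The associated study examined how combinations of these splice variants affect membrane targeting and function of human CaV2.2, which fits use in trafficking and electrophysiological studies in transfected cells.
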