Addgene plasmid #198915: GFP Cav2.2 human HAgHA-plus exon 18a - Short-Cterm - Arginine -in pcDNA3
Purpose: N-terminal GFP tagged, exofacial HAgHA tag in Domain II, contains exon 18a, Short form of alternatively spliced C-teminus, SNP rs2278973 variant Arginine, in pcDNA3 vector
Depositing lab: Annette Dolphin. Depositing organization: University College London. Publication: The Interplay Between Splicing of Two Exon Combinations Differentially Affects Membrane Targeting and Function of Human CaV2.2. Dahimene S, Page KM, Nieto-Rostro M, Pratt WS, Dolphin AC. Function (Oxf). 2023 Oct 19;5(1):zqad060. doi: 10.1093/function/zqad060. eCollection 2024. PubMed 38020068.
Backbone
  Vector backbone: pcDNA3
  Backbone manufacturer: Invitrogen Life Technologies
  Backbone size w/o insert (bp): 5352
  Total vector size (bp): 13112
  Modifications to backbone: additional restriction sites in MCS
  Vector type: Mammalian Expression
Growth in bacteria
  Bacterial resistance: Ampicillin, 100 μg/mL
  Growth temperature: 37°C
  Growth strain: DH5alpha
  Growth instructions: LB medium
  Copy number: High Copy
Gene/Insert
  Gene/Insert name: Cav2.2 (alt name: calcium channel alpha1B)
  Species: H. sapiens (human)
  Insert size (bp): 7760
  Mutation: snp rs2278973 Arginine
  Entrez Gene: CACNA1B (a.k.a. BIII, CACNL1A5, CACNN, Cav2.2, DYT23, NEDNEH)
  Promoter: CMV
  Tag / fusion protein: N-terminal GFP, internal double HA
  Cloning method: Restriction Enzyme; 5′ cloning site EcoRI (not destroyed); 3′ cloning site XbaI (not destroyed)
  Sequencing primers: 5′ CTGGCTAACTAGAGAACC; 3′ ATCAGCGAGCTCAGCAT
Resource information
  A portion of this plasmid was derived from a plasmid made by: Addgene item ID 62574 huCaV2.2 (pSAD442-1)
Terms and licenses: Academic/Nonprofit Terms; Industry Terms: Not Available to Industry
How to cite: GFP Cav2.2 human HAgHA-plus exon 18a - Short-Cterm - Arginine -in pcDNA3 was a gift from Annette Dolphin (Addgene plasmid # 198915 ; http://n2t.net/addgene:198915 ; RRID:Addgene_198915)
